Addgene plasmid #113088: PAK4-FL-3'UTR
Purpose: Luciferase reporter containing PAK4- FL-3'UTR
Depositing lab: James Donahue. Depositing organization: VA Medical Center - Baltimore. Publication: MiR-199a-3p decreases esophageal cancer cell proliferation by targeting p21 activated kinase 4. Phatak P, Burrows WM, Chesnick IE, Tulapurkar ME, Rao JN, Turner DJ, Hamburger AW, Wang JY, Donahue JM. Oncotarget. 2018 Jun 19;9(47):28391-28407. doi: 10.18632/oncotarget.25375. eCollection 2018 Jun 19. PubMed 29983868.
Backbone
  Vector backbone: pmirGLO Dual-Luciferase
  Backbone manufacturer: Promega
  Backbone size w/o insert (bp): 7350
  Total vector size (bp): 8140
  Vector type: Mammalian Expression, Luciferase
Growth in bacteria
  Bacterial resistance: Ampicillin, 100 μg/mL
  Growth temperature: 37°C
  Growth strain: DH5alpha
  Copy number: Unknown
Gene/Insert
  Gene/Insert name: p21 Activated kinase 4 (alt name: PAK4)
  Species: H. sapiens (human)
  Insert size (bp): 790
  Mutation: none
  GenBank ID: NM_001014834.2 NM_001014834.2
  Entrez Gene: PAK4
  Promoter: PGK
  Cloning method: Restriction Enzyme; 5′ cloning site Dra I (not destroyed); 3′ cloning site Sac I (not destroyed)
  Sequencing primers: 5′ ACACGGTAAAACCATGAC; 3′ GTCCAAACTCATCAATGTA
Terms and licenses: Academic/Nonprofit Terms; Industry Terms: Not Available to Industry
How to cite: PAK4-FL-3'UTR was a gift from James Donahue (Addgene plasmid # 113088 ; http://n2t.net/addgene:113088 ; RRID:Addgene_113088)
