[The description below was written by a language model from this plasmid's Addgene catalogue record and pLannotate feature annotations shown in this document.]
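Description:
PAK4-FL-3'UTR is a mammalian dual-luciferase reporter plasmid built on Promega's pmirGLO Dual-Luciferase backbone, carrying roughly 790 bp of the human p21-activated kinase 4 (PAK4) 3' untranslated region with no recorded mutations; the "FL" in the name presumably denotes the full-length UTR. The plasmid totals about 8.1 kb. It is propagated in E. coli through a high-copy ColE1/pUC-type origin with ampicillin selection (AmpR under its own bla promoter), and a ColE1 cer site helps keep the plasmid monomeric.

The primary reporter is the synthetic firefly luciferase gene luc2, driven by the mouse PGK promoter. The PAK4 fragment was inserted by restriction cloning between DraI and SacI sites. The feature table leaves an unannotated stretch between the end of luc2 and the remnant of the multiple cloning site, which is consistent with the insert lying there, upstream of the SV40 poly(A) signal. In that position the PAK4 sequence becomes the 3'UTR of the luciferase transcript, so any element within it that alters mRNA stability or translation, such as a microRNA binding site, changes firefly luciferase output. A second cassette uses the SV40 enhancer/early promoter to express human codon-optimized Renilla luciferase followed by a neomycin/G418 resistance coding sequence and a synthetic poly(A) signal. This provides an internal normalization control on the same plasmid and a possible marker for selecting mammalian cells. Several short annotations (tnpA, SET1, T7 terminator, large T antigen, M13 ori fragments) appear to be incidental backbone matches rather than functional parts.

The associated publication concerns miR-199a-3p targeting of PAK4 in esophageal cancer cells, so this construct is suited to testing microRNA-mediated repression acting through the PAK4 3'UTR.
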