Features (pLannotate 1.2.2; 18 found; start..end, strand, type, name):
     23..74      -  misc_feature   bom (fragment): basis of mobility region from pBR322
    139..496     +  promoter       SV40 promoter: SV40 enhancer and early promoter
    547..1479    +  CDS            hRluc: Renilla luciferase human codon-optimized
   1530..2322    +  CDS            NeoR/KanR (fragment): aminoglycoside phosphotransferase from Tn5; aph(3')-II (or nptII); confers resistance to neomycin, kanamycin, and G418 (Geneticin®)
   2386..2434    +  polyA_signal   poly(A) signal: synthetic polyadenylation signal
   2455..2547    -  CDS            tnpA (fragment): TN5P_ECOLX - Also known as tnp. Experimental evidence at protein level: Swiss-Prot protein existence level 1. Mediates transposition of transposon Tn5 by a 'cut and paste' mechanism. First, the monomeric transposase binds the 19 bp inverted DNA repeats flanking the transposon. Then, dimerization of the DNA- bound transposase creates a synaptic DNA complex. After nicking of the first DNA strand, excision of the transposon proceeds through a series of intermediates. The transposase then mediates the insertion of the transposon at a new site by strand transfer. The activity of the wild- type tran
   2590..2694    +  promoter       AmpR promoter: bla
   2695..3555    +  CDS            AmpR: β-lactamase; bla; confers resistance to ampicillin, carbenicillin, and related antibiotics
   3713..4301    -  rep_origin     ori: high-copy-number ColE1/pMB1/pBR322/pUC origin of replication
   4417..4700    +  misc_feature   cer region: ColE1-derived recombination site that helps to maintain plasmids as monomers
   4757..5256    +  promoter       PGK promoter: mouse phosphoglycerate kinase 1 promoter
   5303..6955    +  CDS            luciferase: firefly luciferase synthetic luc2 version of the luciferase gene
   7779..7807    +  misc_feature   MCS (fragment): pUC18/19 multiple cloning site
   7814..7863    +  CDS            SET1 (fragment): solubility-enhancement tag derived from T7 phage gene 10B
   7871..7890    +  terminator     T7 terminator (fragment): transcription terminator for bacteriophage T7 RNA polymerase
   7912..8033    -  polyA_signal   SV40 poly(A) signal: SV40 polyadenylation signal
   8056..8124    -  CDS            large T antigen (fragment): large T antigen from SV40 (simian virus 40)
   8129..22      +  rep_origin     M13 ori (fragment) (across the origin): M13 bacteriophage origin of replication; arrow indicates direction of (+) strand synthesis
>Addgene plasmid #113088 | PAK4-FL-3'UTR | addgene full sequence | sequence record 216993 | Addgene NGS Result
AAAATATTAACGCTTACAATTTCCTGATGCGGTATTTTCTCCTTACGCATCTGTGCGGTATTTCACACCG
CATACGCGGATCTGCGCAGCACCATGGCCTGAAATAACCTCTGAAAGAGGAACTTGGTTAGGTACCTTCT
GAGGCGGAAAGAACCAGCTGTGGAATGTGTGTCAGTTAGGGTGTGGAAAGTCCCCAGGCTCCCCAGCAGG
CAGAAGTATGCAAAGCATGCATCTCAATTAGTCAGCAACCAGGTGTGGAAAGTCCCCAGGCTCCCCAGCA
GGCAGAAGTATGCAAAGCATGCATCTCAATTAGTCAGCAACCATAGTCCCGCCCCTAACTCCGCCCATCC
CGCCCCTAACTCCGCCCAGTTCCGCCCATTCTCCGCCCCATGGCTGACTAATTTTTTTTATTTATGCAGA
GGCCGAGGCCGCCTCGGCCTCTGAGCTATTCCAGAAGTAGTGAGGAGGCTTTTTTGGAGGCCTAGGCTTT
TGCAAAAAGCTTGATTCTTCTGACACAACAGTCTCGAACCAAAGGCTGGAGCCACCATGGCTTCCAAGGT
GTACGACCCCGAGCAACGCAAACGCATGATCACTGGGCCTCAGTGGTGGGCTCGCTGCAAGCAAATGAAC
GTGCTGGACTCCTTCATCAACTACTATGATTCCGAGAAGCACGCCGAGAACGCCGTGATTTTTCTGCATG
GTAACGCTGCCTCCAGCTACCTGTGGAGGCACGTCGTGCCTCACATCGAGCCCGTGGCTAGATGCATCAT
CCCTGATCTGATCGGAATGGGTAAGTCCGGCAAGAGCGGGAATGGCTCATATCGCCTCCTGGATCACTAC
AAGTACCTCACCGCTTGGTTCGAGCTGCTGAACCTTCCAAAGAAAATCATCTTTGTGGGCCACGACTGGG
GGGCTTGTCTGGCCTTTCACTACTCCTACGAGCACCAAGACAAGATCAAGGCCATCGTCCATGCTGAGAG
TGTCGTGGACGTGATCGAGTCCTGGGACGAGTGGCCTGACATCGAGGAGGATATCGCCCTGATCAAGAGC
GAAGAGGGCGAGAAAATGGTGCTTGAGAATAACTTCTTCGTCGAGACCATGCTCCCAAGCAAGATCATGC
GGAAACTGGAGCCTGAGGAGTTCGCTGCCTACCTGGAGCCATTCAAGGAGAAGGGCGAGGTTAGACGGCC
TACCCTCTCCTGGCCTCGCGAGATCCCTCTCGTTAAGGGAGGCAAGCCCGACGTCGTCCAGATTGTCCGC
AACTACAACGCCTACCTTCGGGCCAGCGACGATCTGCCTAAGATGTTCATCGAGTCCGACCCTGGGTTCT
TTTCCAACGCTATTGTCGAGGGAGCTAAGAAGTTCCCTAACACCGAGTTCGTGAAGGTGAAGGGCCTCCA
CTTCAGCCAGGAGGACGCTCCAGATGAAATGGGTAAGTACATCAAGAGCTTCGTGGAGCGCGTGCTGAAG
AACGAGCAGACCGGTGGTGGGAGCGGAGGTGGCGGATCAGGTGGCGGAGGCTCCGGAGGGATTGAACAAG
ATGGATTGCACGCAGGTTCTCCGGCCGCTTGGGTGGAGAGGCTATTCGGCTATGACTGGGCACAACAGAC
AATCGGCTGCTCTGATGCCGCCGTGTTCCGGCTGTCAGCGCAGGGGCGCCCGGTTCTTTTTGTCAAGACC
GACCTGTCCGGTGCCCTGAATGAACTGCAGGACGAGGCAGCGCGGCTATCGTGGCTGGCCACGACGGGCG
TTCCTTGCGCAGCTGTGCTCGACGTTGTCACTGAAGCGGGAAGGGACTGGCTGCTATTGGGCGAAGTGCC
GGGGCAGGATCTCCTGTCATCTCACCTTGCTCCTGCCGAGAAAGTATCCATCATGGCTGATGCAATGCGG
CGGCTGCATACGCTTGATCCGGCTACCTGCCCATTCGACCACCAAGCGAAACATCGCATCGAGCGAGCAC
GTACTCGGATGGAAGCCGGTCTTGTCGATCAGGATGATCTGGACGAAGAGCATCAGGGGCTCGCGCCAGC
CGAACTGTTCGCCAGGCTCAAGGCGCGCATGCCCGACGGCGAGGATCTCGTCGTGACCCATGGCGATGCC
TGCTTGCCGAATATCATGGTGGAAAATGGCCGCTTTTCTGGATTCATCGACTGTGGCCGGCTGGGTGTGG
CGGACCGCTATCAGGACATAGCGTTGGCTACCCGTGATATTGCTGAAGAGCTTGGCGGCGAATGGGCTGA
CCGCTTCCTCGTGCTTTACGGTATCGCCGCTCCCGATTCGCAGCGCATCGCCTTCTATCGCCTTCTTGAC
GAGTTCTTCTGAGCGGGACTCTGGGGTTCGAAATGACCGACCAAGCGACGCCCAACCTGCCATCACGATG
GCCGCAATAAAATATCTTTATTTTCATTACATCTGTGTGTTGGTTTTTTGTGTGAATCGATAGCGATAAG
GATCCTCTTTGCGCTTGCGTTTTCCCTTGTCCAGATAGCCCAGTAGCTGACATTCATCCGGGGTCAGCAC
CGTTTCTGCGGACTGGCTTTCTACGTAATGGTTTCTTAGACGTCAGGTGGCACTTTTCGGGGAAATGTGC
GCGGAACCCCTATTTGTTTATTTTTCTAAATACATTCAAATATGTATCCGCTCATGAGACAATAACCCTG
ATAAATGCTTCAATAATATTGAAAAAGGAAGAGTATGAGTATTCAACATTTCCGTGTCGCCCTTATTCCC
TTTTTTGCGGCATTTTGCCTTCCTGTTTTTGCTCACCCAGAAACGCTGGTGAAAGTAAAAGATGCTGAAG
ATCAGTTGGGTGCACGAGTGGGTTACATCGAACTGGATCTCAACAGCGGTAAGATCCTTGAGAGTTTTCG
CCCCGAAGAACGTTTTCCAATGATGAGCACTTTCAAAGTTCTGCTATGTGGCGCGGTATTATCCCGTATT
GACGCCGGGCAAGAGCAACTCGGTCGCCGCATACACTATTCTCAGAATGACTTGGTTGAGTACTCACCAG
TCACAGAAAAGCATCTTACGGATGGCATGACAGTAAGAGAATTATGCAGTGCTGCCATAACCATGAGTGA
TAACACTGCGGCCAACTTACTTCTGACAACTATCGGAGGACCGAAGGAGCTAACCGCTTTTTTGCACAAC
ATGGGGGATCATGTAACTCGCCTTGATCGTTGGGAACCGGAGCTGAATGAAGCCATACCAAACGACGAGC
GTGACACCACGATGCCTGTAGCAATGGCAACAACGTTGCGCAAACTATTAACTGGCGAACTACTTACTCT
AGCTTCCCGGCAACAATTAATAGACTGGATGGAGGCGGATAAAGTTGCAGGACCACTTCTGCGCTCGGCC
CTTCCGGCTGGCTGGTTTATTGCTGATAAATCTGGAGCCGGTGAGCGTGGGTCTCGCGGTATCATTGCAG
CACTGGGGCCAGATGGTAAGCCCTCCCGTATCGTAGTTATCTACACGACGGGGAGTCAGGCAACTATGGA
TGAACGAAATAGACAGATCGCTGAGATAGGTGCCTCACTGATTAAGCATTGGTAATTCGAAATGACCGAC
CAAGCGACGCCCAACCGGTATCAGCTCACTCAAAGGCGGTAATACGGTTATCCACAGAATCAGGGGATAA
CGCAGGAAAGAACATGTGAGCAAAAGGCCAGCAAAAGGCCAGGAACCGTAAAAAGGCCGCGTTGCTGGCG
TTTTTCCATAGGCTCCGCCCCCCTGACGAGCATCACAAAAATCGACGCTCAAGTCAGAGGTGGCGAAACC
CGACAGGACTATAAAGATACCAGGCGTTTCCCCCTGGAAGCTCCCTCGTGCGCTCTCCTGTTCCGACCCT
GCCGCTTACCGGATACCTGTCCGCCTTTCTCCCTTCGGGAAGCGTGGCGCTTTCTCATAGCTCACGCTGT
AGGTATCTCAGTTCGGTGTAGGTCGTTCGCTCCAAGCTGGGCTGTGTGCACGAACCCCCCGTTCAGCCCG
ACCGCTGCGCCTTATCCGGTAACTATCGTCTTGAGTCCAACCCGGTAAGACACGACTTATCGCCACTGGC
AGCAGCCACTGGTAACAGGATTAGCAGAGCGAGGTATGTAGGCGGTGCTACAGAGTTCTTGAAGTGGTGG
CCTAACTACGGCTACACTAGAAGGACAGTATTTGGTATCTGCGCTCTGCTGAAGCCAGTTACCTTCGGAA
AAAGAGTTGGTAGCTCTTGATCCGGCAAACAAACCACCGCTGGTAGCGGTGGTTTTTTTGTTTGCAAGCA
GCAGATTACGCGCAGAAAAAAAGGATTTCAAGAAGATCCTTTGATCTTTTCTACGGGGTCTGACGCTCAG
TGGAACGAAAACTCACGTTAAGGGATTTTGGTCATGAGATTATCAAAAAGGATCTTCACCTAGATCCTTT
TATAGTCCGGAAATACAGGAACGCACGCTGGATGGCCCTTCGCTGGGATGGTGAAACCATGAAAAATGGC
AGCTTCAGTGGATTAAGTGGGGGTAATGTGGCCTGTACCCTCTGGTTGCATAGGTATTCATACGGTTAAA
ATTTATCAGGCGCGATTGCGGCAGTTTTTCGGGTGGTTTGTTGCCATTTTTACCTGTCTGCTGCCGTGAT
CGCGCTGAACGCGTTTTAGCGGTGCGTACAATTAAGGGATTATGGTAAATCCACTTACTGTCTGCCCTCG
TAGCCATCGAGATAAACCGCAGTACTCCGGCCACGATGCGTCCGGCGTAGAGGATCGAGATCTACCGGGT
AGGGGAGGCGCTTTTCCCAAGGCAGTCTGGAGCATGCGCTTTAGCAGCCCCGCTGGGCACTTGGCGCTAC
ACAAGTGGCCTCTGGCCTCGCACACATTCCACATCCACCGGTAGGCGCCAACCGGCTCCGTTCTTTGGTG
GCCCCTTCGCGCCACCTTCTACTCCTCCCCTAGTCAGGAAGTTCCCCCCCGCCCCGCAGCTCGCGTCGTG
CAGGACGTGACAAATGGAAGTAGCACGTCTCACTAGTCTCGTGCAGATGGACAGCACCGCTGAGCAATGG
AAGCGGGTAGGCCTTTGGGGCAGCGGCCAATAGCAGCTTTGCTCCTTCGCTTTCTGGGCTCAGAGGCTGG
GAAGGGGTGGGTCCGGGGGCGGGCTCAGGGGCGGGCTCAGGGGCGGGGCGGGCGCCCGAAGGTCCTCCGG
AGGCCCGGCATTCTGCACGCTTCAAAAGCGCACGTCTGCCGCGCTGTTCTCCTCTTCCTCATCTCCGGGC
CTTTCGACCTGCAGCCCAAGCTTGGCAATCCGGTACTGTTGGTAAAGCCACCATGGAAGATGCCAAAAAC
ATTAAGAAGGGCCCAGCGCCATTCTACCCACTCGAAGACGGGACCGCCGGCGAGCAGCTGCACAAAGCCA
TGAAGCGCTACGCCCTGGTGCCCGGCACCATCGCCTTTACCGACGCACATATCGAGGTGGACATTACCTA
CGCCGAGTACTTCGAGATGAGCGTTCGGCTGGCAGAAGCTATGAAGCGCTATGGGCTGAATACAAACCAT
CGGATCGTGGTGTGCAGCGAGAATAGCTTGCAGTTCTTCATGCCCGTGTTGGGTGCCCTGTTCATCGGTG
TGGCTGTGGCCCCAGCTAACGACATCTACAACGAGCGCGAGCTGCTGAACAGCATGGGCATCAGCCAGCC
CACCGTCGTATTCGTGAGCAAGAAAGGGCTGCAAAAGATCCTCAACGTGCAAAAGAAGCTACCGATCATA
CAAAAGATCATCATCATGGATAGCAAGACCGACTACCAGGGCTTCCAAAGCATGTACACCTTCGTGACTT
CCCATTTGCCACCCGGCTTCAACGAGTACGACTTCGTGCCCGAGAGCTTCGACCGGGACAAAACCATCGC
CCTGATCATGAACAGTAGTGGCAGTACCGGATTGCCCAAGGGCGTAGCCCTACCGCACCGCACCGCTTGT
GTCCGATTCAGTCATGCCCGCGACCCCATCTTCGGCAACCAGATCATCCCCGACACCGCTATCCTCAGCG
TGGTGCCATTTCACCACGGCTTCGGCATGTTCACCACGCTGGGCTACTTGATCTGCGGCTTTCGGGTCGT
GCTCATGTACCGCTTCGAGGAGGAGCTATTCTTGCGCAGCTTGCAAGACTATAAGATTCAATCTGCCCTG
CTGGTGCCCACACTATTTAGCTTCTTCGCTAAGAGCACTCTCATCGACAAGTACGACCTAAGCAACTTGC
ACGAGATCGCCAGCGGCGGGGCGCCGCTCAGCAAGGAGGTAGGTGAGGCCGTGGCCAAACGCTTCCACCT
ACCAGGCATCCGCCAGGGCTACGGCCTGACAGAAACAACCAGCGCCATTCTGATCACCCCCGAAGGGGAC
GACAAGCCTGGCGCAGTAGGCAAGGTGGTGCCCTTCTTCGAGGCTAAGGTGGTGGACTTGGACACCGGTA
AGACACTGGGTGTGAACCAGCGCGGCGAGCTGTGCGTCCGTGGCCCCATGATCATGAGCGGCTACGTTAA
CAACCCCGAGGCTACAAACGCTCTCATCGACAAGGACGGCTGGCTGCACAGCGGCGACATCGCCTACTGG
GACGAGGACGAGCACTTCTTCATCGTGGACCGGCTGAAGAGCCTGATCAAATACAAGGGCTACCAGGTAG
CCCCAGCCGAACTGGAGAGCATCCTGCTGCAACACCCCAACATCTTCGACGCCGGGGTCGCCGGCCTGCC
CGACGACGATGCCGGCGAGCTGCCCGCCGCAGTCGTCGTGCTGGAACACGGTAAAACCATGACCGAGAAG
GAGATCGTGGACTATGTGGCCAGCCAGGTTACAACCGCCAAGAAGCTGCGCGGTGGTGTTGTGTTCGTGG
ACGAGGTGCCTAAAGGACTGACCGGCAAGTTGGACGCCCGCAAGATCCGCGAGATTCTCATTAAGGCCAA
GAAGGGCGGCAAGATCGCCGTGTAATTCTAGTTGTTTAAACCCTTCCCCTCAACCAAAGAGCCCCCCGGG
TCACCCCCGCCCCACTGAGGCCAGTAGGGGGCCAGGCCTCCCACTCCTCCCAGCCCGGGAGATGCTCCGT
GTGGCACCACCCTCCTTGCTGGGGGTAGATGAGACCCTACTACTGAACTCCAGTTTTGATCTCGTGACTT
TTAGAAAAACACAGGGACTCGTGGGAGCAAGCGAGGCTCCCAGGACCCCCACCCTCTGGGACAGGCCCTC
CCCCATGTTCTTCTGTCTCCAGGAAGGGCAGCGGCCCTCCCATCACTGGAAGTCTGCAGTGGGGGTCGCT
GGGGGTGGAGAGAACACTAAGAGGTGAACATGTATGAGTGTGTGCACGCGTGTGAGTGTGCATGTGTGTG
TGTGCAAAGGTCCAGCCACCCCGTCCTCCAGCCTGCAAGGGGTGTCTGGCGCCTTGCCTGACACCCAGCC
CCCTCTCCCCCTGAGCCATTGTGGGGGTCGATCATGAATGTCCGAAGAGTGGCCTTTTCCCGTAGCCCTG
CGCCCCCTTTCTGTGGCTGGATGGGGAGACAGGTCAGGGCCCCCCACCCTCTCCAGCCCCTGCAGCAAAT
GACTACTGCACCTGGACAGCCTCCTCTTTTCTAGAAGTCTATTTATATTGTCATTTTATAACACTCTAGC
CCCTGCCCTTATTGGGGGACAGATGGTCCCTGTCCTGCGGGGTGGCCCTGGCAGAACCACTGCCTGAAGA
ACCAGGTTCCTGCCCGGTCAGCGCAGCCCCAGCCCGCCCACCCCTGCCTCGAGTTAGTTTGAGCTCGCTA
GCCTCGAGTCTAGAGTCGACCTGCAGGCATGCAAGCTGATCCGGCTGCTAACAAAGCCCGAAAGGAAGCT
GAGTTGGCTGCTGCCACCGCTGAGCAATAACTAGCATAACCCCTTGGGGCGGCCGCTTCGAGCAGACATG
ATAAGATACATTGATGAGTTTGGACAAACCACAACTAGAATGCAGTGAAAAAAATGCTTTATTTGTGAAA
TTTGTGATGCTATTGCTTTATTTGTAACCATTATAAGCTGCAATAAACAAGTTAACAACAACAATTGCAT
TCATTTTATGTTTCAGGTTCAGGGGGAGATGTGGGAGGTTTTTTTAAGCAAGTAAAACCTCTACAAATGT
GGTAAAATCGAATTTTAAC
